>Addgene plasmid #171220 | LV-AR-C563A-C596A | addgene full sequence | sequence record 342449 | Addgene NGS Result
GGCCACCATGGACTATAAGGACCACGACGGAGACTACAAGGATCATGATATTGATTACAAAGACGATGAC
GATAAGATGGCCCGTACGGCCACCATGGAAGTGCAGTTAGGGCTGGGAAGGGTCTACCCTCGGCCGCCGT
CCAAGACCTACCGAGGAGCTTTCCAGAATCTGTTCCAGAGCGTGCGCGAAGTGATCCAGAACCCGGGCCC
CAGGCACCCAGAGGCCGCGAGCGCAGCACCTCCCGGCGCCAGTTTGCTGCTGCTGCAGCAGCAGCAGCAG
CAGCAGCAGCAGCAGCAGCAGCAGCAGCAGCAGCAAGAGACTAGCCCCAGGCAGCAGCAGCAGCAGCAGG
GTGAGGATGGTTCTCCCCAAGCCCATCGTAGAGGCCCCACAGGCTACCTGGTCCTGGATGAGGAACAGCA
ACCTTCACAGCCGCAGTCGGCCCTGGAGTGCCACCCCGAGAGAGGTTGCGTCCCAGAGCCTGGAGCCGCC
GTGGCCGCCAGCAAGGGGCTGCCGCAGCAGCTGCCAGCACCTCCGGACGAGGATGACTCAGCTGCCCCAT
CCACGTTGTCCCTGCTGGGCCCCACTTTCCCCGGCTTAAGCAGCTGCTCCGCTGACCTTAAAGACATCCT
GAGCGAGGCCAGCACCATGCAACTCCTTCAGCAACAGCAGCAGGAAGCAGTATCCGAAGGCAGCAGCAGC
GGGAGAGCGAGGGAGGCCTCGGGGGCTCCCACTTCCTCCAAGGACAATTACTTAGGGGGCACTTCGACCA
TTTCTGACAACGCCAAGGAGTTGTGTAAGGCAGTGTCGGTGTCCATGGGCCTGGGTGTGGAGGCGTTGGA
GCATCTGAGTCCAGGGGAACAGCTTCGGGGGGATTGCATGTACGCCCCACTTTTGGGAGTTCCACCCGCT
GTGCGTCCCACTCCTTGTGCCCCATTGGCCGAATGCAAAGGTTCTCTGCTAGACGACAGCGCAGGCAAGA
GCACTGAAGATACTGCTGAGTATTCCCCTTTCAAGGGAGGTTACACCAAAGGGCTAGAAGGCGAGAGCCT
AGGCTGCTCTGGCAGCGCTGCAGCAGGGAGCTCCGGGACACTTGAACTGCCGTCTACCCTGTCTCTCTAC
AAGTCCGGAGCACTGGACGAGGCAGCTGCGTACCAGAGTCGCGACTACTACAACTTTCCACTGGCTCTGG
CCGGACCGCCGCCCCCTCCGCCGCCTCCCCATCCCCACGCTCGCATCAAGCTGGAGAACCCGCTGGACTA
CGGCAGCGCCTGGGCGGCTGCGGCGGCGCAGTGCCGCTATGGGGACCTGGCGAGCCTGCATGGCGCGGGT
GCAGCGGGACCCGGTTCTGGGTCACCCTCAGCCGCCGCTTCCTCATCCTGGCACACTCTCTTCACAGCCG
AAGAAGGCCAGTTGTATGGACCGTGTGGTGGTGGTGGGGGTGGTGGTGGCGGCGGCGGCGGCGGCGGCGG
CGAGGCGGGAGCTGTAGCCCCCTACGGCTACACTCGGCCCCCTCAGGGGCTGGCGGGCCAGGAAAGCGAC
TTCACCGCACCTGATGTGTGGTACCCTGGCGGCATGGTGAGCAGAGTGCCCTATCCCAGTCCCACTTGTG
TCAAAAGCGAAATGGGCCCCTGGATGGATAGCTACTCCGGACCTTACGGGGACATGCGTTTGGAGACTGC
CAGGGACCATGTTTTGCCCATTGACTATTACTTTCCACCCCAGAAGACCTGCCTGATCGCTGGAGATGAA
GCTTCTGGGTGTCACTATGGAGCTCTCACATGTGGAAGCTGCAAGGTCTTCTTCAAAAGAGCCGCTGAAG
GGAAACAGAAGTACCTGGCCGCCAGCAGAAATGATTGCACTATTGATAAATTCCGAAGGAAAAATTGTCC
ATCTTGTCGTCTTCGGAAATGTTATGAAGCAGGGATGACTCTGGGAGCCCGGAAGCTGAAGAAACTTGGT
AATCTGAAACTACAGGAGGAAGGAGAGGCTTCCAGCACCACCAGCCCCACTGAGGAGACAACCCAGAAGC
TGACAGTGTCACACATTGAAGGCTATGAATGTCAGCCCATCTTTCTGAATGTCCTGGAAGCCATTGAGCC
AGGTGTAGTGTGTGCTGGACACGACAACAACCAGCCCGACTCCTTTGCAGCCTTGCTCTCTAGCCTCAAT
GAACTGGGAGAGAGACAGCTTGTACACGTGGTCAAGTGGGCCAAGGCCTTGCCTGGCTTCCGCAACTTAC
ACGTGGACGACCAGATGGCTGTCATTCAGTACTCCTGGATGGGGCTCATGGTGTTTGCCATGGGCTGGCG
ATCCTTCACCAATGTCAACTCCAGGATGCTCTACTTCGCCCCTGATCTGGTTTTCAATGAGTACCGCATG
CACAAGTCCCGGATGTACAGCCAGTGTGTCCGAATGAGGCACCTCTCTCAAGAGTTTGGATGGCTCCAAA
TCACCCCCCAGGAATTCCTGTGCATGAAAGCACTGCTACTCTTCAGCATTATTCCAGTGGATGGGCTGAA
AAATCAAAAATTCTTTGATGAACTTCGAATGAACTACATCAAGGAACTCGATCGTATCATTGCATGCAAA
AGAAAAAATCCCACATCCTGCTCAAGACGCTTCTACCAGCTCACCAAGCTCCTGGACTCCGTGCAGCCTA
TTGCGAGAGAGCTGCATCAGTTCACTTTTGACCTGCTAATCAAGTCACACATGGTGAGCGTGGACTTTCC
GGAAATGATGGCAGAGATCATCTCTGTGCAAGTGCCCAAGATCCTTTCTGGGAAAGTCAAGCCCATCTAT
TTCCACACCCAGGGATCCGGCAGTGGAGAGGGCAGAGGAAGTCTGCTAACATGCGGTGACGTCGAGGAGA
ATCCTGGCCCAATGAAAAAGCCTGAACTCACCGCGACGTCTGTCGAGAAGTTTCTGATCGAAAAGTTCGA
CAGCGTGTCCGACCTGATGCAGCTCTCGGAGGGCGAAGAATCTCGTGCTTTCAGCTTCGATGTAGGAGGG
CGTGGATATGTCCTGCGGGTAAATAGCTGCGCCGATGGTTTCTACAAAGATCGTTATGTTCATCGGCACT
TTGCATCGGCCGCGCTCCCGATTCCGGAAGTGCTTGACATTGGGGAATTTAGCGAGAGCCTGACCTATTG
CATCTCCCGCCGTGCACAGGGTGTCACGTTGCAAGACCTGCCTGAAACCGAACTGCCCGCTGTTCTGCAG
CCGGTCGCGGAGGCCATGGATGCGATCGCTGCGGCCGATCTTAGCCAGACGAGCGGGTTCGGCCCATTCG
GACCGCAAGGAATCGGTCAATACACTACGTGGCGTGATTTCATATGCGCGATTGCTGATCCCCATGTGTA
TCACTGGCAAACTGTGATGGACGACACCGTCAGTGCGTCCGTCGCGCAGGCTCTCGATGAGCTGATGCTT
TGGGCCGAGGACTGCCCCGAAGTCCGGCACCTCGTGCACGCGGATTTCGGCTCCAACAATGTCCTGACGG
ACAATGGCCGCATAACAGCGGTCATTGACTGGAGCGAGGCGATGTTCGGGGATTCCCAATACGAGGTCGC
CAACATCTTCTTCTGGAGGCCGTGGTTGGCTTGTATGGAGCAGCAGACGCGCTACTTCGAGCGGAGGCAT
CCGGAGCTTGCAGGATCGCCGCGGCTCCGGGCGTATATGCTCCGCATTGGTCTTGACCAACTCTATCAGA
GCTTGGTTGACGGCAATTTCGATGATGCAGCTTGGGCGCAGGGTCGATGCGACGCAATCGTCCGATCCGG
AGCCGGGACTGTCGGGCGTACACAAATCGCCCGCAGAAGCGCGGCCGTCTGGACCGATGGCTGTGTAGAA
GTACTCGCCGATAGTGGAAACCGACGCCCCAGCACTCGTCCGAGGGCAAAGGAATAAGAATTCGATATCA
AGCTTATCGGTAATCAACCTCTGGATTACAAAATTTGTGAAAGATTGACTGGTATTCTTAACTATGTTGC
TCCTTTTACGCTATGTGGATACGCTGCTTTAATGCCTTTGTATCATGCTATTGCTTCCCGTATGGCTTTC
ATTTTCTCCTCCTTGTATAAATCCTGGTTGCTGTCTCTTTATGAGGAGTTGTGGCCCGTTGTCAGGCAAC
GTGGCGTGGTGTGCACTGTGTTTGCTGACGCAACCCCCACTGGTTGGGGCATTGCCACCACCTGTCAGCT
CCTTTCCGGGACTTTCGCTTTCCCCCTCCCTATTGCCACGGCGGAACTCATCGCCGCCTGCCTTGCCCGC
TGCTGGACAGGGGCTCGGCTGTTGGGCACTGACAATTCCGTGGTGTTGTCGGGGAAATCATCGTCCTTTC
CTTGGCTGCTCGCCTGTGTTGCCACCTGGATTCTGCGCGGGACGTCCTTCTGCTACGTCCCTTCGGCCCT
CAATCCAGCGGACCTTCCTTCCCGCGGCCTGCTGCCGGCTCTGCGGCCTCTTCCGCGTCTTCGCCTTCGC
CCTCAGACGAGTCGGATCTCCCTTTGGGCCGCCTCCCCGCATCGATACCGTCGACCTCGAGACCTAGAAA
AACATGGAGCAATCACAAGTAGCAATACAGCAGCTACCAATGCTGATTGTGCCTGGCTAGAAGCACAAGA
GGAGGAGGAGGTGGGTTTTCCAGTCACACCTCAGGTACCTTTAAGACCAATGACTTACAAGGCAGCTGTA
GATCTTAGCCACTTTTTAAAAGAAAAGGGGGGACTGGAAGGGCTAATTCACTCCCAACGAAGACAAGATA
TCCTTGATCTGTGGATCTACCACACACAAGGCTACTTCCCTGATTGGCAGAACTACACACCAGGGCCAGG
GATCAGATATCCACTGACCTTTGGATGGTGCTACAAGCTAGTACCAGTTGAGCAAGAGAAGGTAGAAGAA
GCCAATGAAGGAGAGAACACCCGCTTGTTACACCCTGTGAGCCTGCATGGGATGGATGACCCGGAGAGAG
AAGTATTAGAGTGGAGGTTTGACAGCCGCCTAGCATTTCATCACATGGCCCGAGAGCTGCATCCGGACTG
TACTGGGTCTCTCTGGTTAGACCAGATCTGAGCCTGGGAGCTCTCTGGCTAACTAGGGAACCCACTGCTT
AAGCCTCAATAAAGCTTGCCTTGAGTGCTTCAAGTAGTGTGTGCCCGTCTGTTGTGTGACTCTGGTAACT
AGAGATCCCTCAGACCCTTTTAGTCAGTGTGGAAAATCTCTAGCAGGGCCCGTTTAAACCCGCTGATCAG
CCTCGACTGTGCCTTCTAGTTGCCAGCCATCTGTTGTTTGCCCCTCCCCCGTGCCTTCCTTGACCCTGGA
AGGTGCCACTCCCACTGTCCTTTCCTAATAAAATGAGGAAATTGCATCGCATTGTCTGAGTAGGTGTCAT
TCTATTCTGGGGGGTGGGGTGGGGCAGGACAGCAAGGGGGAGGATTGGGAAGACAATAGCAGGCATGCTG
GGGATGCGGTGGGCTCTATGGCTTCTGAGGCGGAAAGAACCAGCTGGGGCTCTAGGGGGTATCCCC
[124 nt withheld, positions 5527-5650]
C
[91 nt withheld, positions 5652-5742]
A
[49 nt withheld, positions 5744-5792]
CCTTTGACGTTGGAGTCCACGTTCTTT
[37 nt withheld, positions 5820-5856]
ACCCTATCTCGGTCTATTCTTTTGATTTATAAGGGATTTTGCCGATTTCGGCCTATTGGTTAAAAAATGA
GCTGATTTAACAAAAATTTAACGCGAATTAATTCTGTGGAATGTGTGTCAGTTAGGGTGTGGAAAGTCCC
CAGGCTCCCCAGCAGGCAGAAGTATGCAAAGCATGCATCTCAATTAGTCAGCAACCAGGTGTGGAAAGTC
CCCAGGCTCCCCAGCAGGCAGAAGTATGCAAAGCATGCATCTCAATTAGTCAGCAACCATAGTCCCGCCC
CTAACTCCGCCCATCCCGCCCCTAACTCCGCCCAGTTCCGCCCATTCTCCGCCCCATGGCTGACTAATTT
TTTTTATTTATGCAGAGGCCGAGGCCGCCTCTGCCTCTGAGCTATTCCAGAAGTAGTGAGGAGGCTTTTT
TGGAGGCCTAGGCTTTTGCAAAAAGCTCCCGGGAGCTTGTATATCCATTTTCGGATCTGATCAGCACGTG
TTGACAATTAATCATCGGCATAGTATATCGGCATAGTATAATACGACAAGGTGAGGAACTAAACCATGGC
CAAGTTGACCAGTGCCGTTCCGGTGCTCACCGCGCGCGACGTCGCCGGAGCGGTCGAGTTCTGGACCGAC
CGGCTCGGGTTCTCCCGGGACTTCGTGGAGGACGACTTCGCCGGTGTGGTCCGGGACGACGTGACCCTGT
TCATCAGCGCGGTCCAGGACCAGGTGGTGCCGGACAACACCCTGGCCTGGGTGTGGGTGCGCGGCCTGGA
CGAGCTGTACGCCGAGTGGTCGGAGGTCGTGTCCACGAACTTCCGGGACGCCTCCGGGCCGGCCATGACC
GAGATCGGCGAGCAGCCGTGGGGGCGGGAGTTCGCCCTGCGCGACCCGGCCGGCAACTGCGTGCACTTCG
TGGCCGAGGAGCAGGACTGACACGTGCTACGAGATTTCGATTCCACCGCCGCCTTCTATGAAAGGTTGGG
CTTCGGAATCGTTTTCCGGGACGCCGGCTGGATGATCCTCCAGCGCGGGGATCTCATGCTGGAGTTCTTC
GCCCACCCCAACTTGTTTATTGCAGCTTATAATGGTTACAAATAAAGCAATAGCATCACAAATTTCACAA
ATAAAGCATTTTTTTCACTGCATTCTAGTTGTGGTTTGTCCAAACTCATCAATGTATCTTATCATGTCTG
TATACCGTCGACCTCTAGCTAGAGCTTGGCGTAATCATGGTCATAGCTGTTTCCTGTGTGAAATTGTTAT
CCGCTCACAATTCCACACAACATACGAGCCGGAAGCATAAAGTGTAAAGCCTGGGGTGCCTAATGAGTGA
GCTAACTCACATTAATTGCGTTGCGCTCACTGCCCGCTTTCCAGTCGGGAAACCTGTCGTGCCAGCTGCA
TTAATGAATCGGCCAACGCGCGGGGAGAGGCGGTTTGCGTATTGGGCGCTCTTCCGCTTCCTCGCTCACT
GACTCGCTGCGCTCGGTCGTTCGGCTGCGGCGAGCGGTATCAGCTCACTCAAAGGCGGTAATACGGTTAT
CCACAGAATCAGGGGATAACGCAGGAAAGAACATGTGAGCAAAAGGCCAGCAAAAGGCCAGGAACCGTAA
AAAGGCCGCGTTGCTGGCGTTTTTCCATAGGCTCCGCCCCCCTGACGAGCATCACAAAAATCGACGCTCA
AGTCAGAGGTGGCGAAACCCGACAGGACTATAAAGATACCAGGCGTTTCCCCCTGGAAGCTCCCTCGTGC
GCTCTCCTGTTCCGACCCTGCCGCTTACCGGATACCTGTCCGCCTTTCTCCCTTCGGGAAGCGTGGCGCT
TTCTCATAGCTCACGCTGTAGGTATCTCAGTTCGGTGTAGGTCGTTCGCTCCAAGCTGGGCTGTGTGCAC
GAACCCCCCGTTCAGCCCGACCGCTGCGCCTTATCCGGTAACTATCGTCTTGAGTCCAACCCGGTAAGAC
ACGACTTATCGCCACTGGCAGCAGCCACTGGTAACAGGATTAGCAGAGCGAGGTATGTAGGCGGTGCTAC
AGAGTTCTTGAAGTGGTGGCCTAACTACGGCTACACTAGAAGAACAGTATTTGGTATCTGCGCTCTGCTG
AAGCCAGTTACCTTCGGAAAAAGAGTTGGTAGCTCTTGATCCGGCAAACAAACCACCGCTGGTAGCGGTG
GTTTTTTTGTTTGCAAGCAGCAGATTACGCGCAGAAAAAAAGGATCTCAAGAAGATCCTTTGATCTTTTC
TACGGGGTCTGACGCTCAGTGGAACGAAAACTCACGTTAAGGGATTTTGGTCATGAGATTATCAAAAAGG
ATCTTCACCTAGATCCTTTTAAATTAAAAATGAAGTTTTAAATCAATCTAAAGTATATATGAGTAAACTT
GGTCTGACAGTTACCAATGCTTAATCAGTGAGGCACCTATCTCAGCGATCTGTCTATTTCGTTCATCCAT
AGTTGCCTGACTCCCCGTCGTGTAGATAACTACGATACGGGAGGGCTTACCATCTGGCCCCAGTGCTGCA
ATGATACCGCGAGACCCACGCTCACCGGCTCCAGATTTATCAGCAATAAACCAGCCAGCCGGAAGGGCCG
AGCGCAGAAGTGGTCCTGCAACTTTATCCGCCTCCATCCAGTCTATTAATTGTTGCCGGGAAGCTAGAGT
AAGTAGTTCGCCAGTTAATAGTTTGCGCAACGTTGTTGCCATTGCTACAGGCATCGTGGTGTCACGCTCG
TCGTTTGGTATGGCTTCATTCAGCTCCGGTTCCCAACGATCAAGGCGAGTTACATGATCCCCCATGTTGT
GCAAAAAAGCGGTTAGCTCCTTCGGTCCTCCGATCGTTGTCAGAAGTAAGTTGGCCGCAGTGTTATCACT
CATGGTTATGGCAGCACTGCATAATTCTCTTACTGTCATGCCATCCGTAAGATGCTTTTCTGTGACTGGT
GAGTACTCAACCAAGTCATTCTGAGAATAGTGTATGCGGCGACCGAGTTGCTCTTGCCCGGCGTCAATAC
GGGATAATACCGCGCCACATAGCAGAACTTTAAAAGTGCTCATCATTGGAAAACGTTCTTCGGGGCGAAA
ACTCTCAAGGATCTTACCGCTGTTGAGATCCAGTTCGATGTAACCCACTCGTGCACCCAACTGATCTTCA
GCATCTTTTACTTTCACCAGCGTTTCTGGGTGAGCAAAAACAGGAAGGCAAAATGCCGCAAAAAAGGGAA
TAAGGGCGACACGGAAATGTTGAATACTCATACTCTTCCTTTTTCAATATTATTGAAGCATTTATCAGGG
TTATTGTCTCATGAGCGGATACATATTTGAATGTATTTAGAAAAATAAACAAATAGGGGTTCCGCGCACA
TTTCCCCGAAAAGTGCCACCTGACGTCGACGGATCGGGAGATCTCCCGATCCCCTATGGTGCACTCTCAG
TACAATCTGCTCTGATGCCGCATAGTTAAGCCAGTATCTGCTCCCTGCTTGTGTGTTGGAGGTCGCTGAG
TAGTGCGCGAGCAAAATTTAAGCTACAACAAGGCAAGGCTTGACCGACAATTGCATGAAGAATCTGCTTA
GGGTTAGGCGTTTTGCGCTGCTTCGCGATGTACGGGCCAGATATACGCGTTGACATTGATTATTGACTAG
TTATTAATAGTAATCAATTACGGGGTCATTAGTTCATAGCCCATATATGGAGTTCCGCGTTACATAACTT
ACGGTAAATGGCCCGCCTGGCTGACCGCCCAACGACCCCCGCCCATTGACGTCAATAATGACGTATGTTC
CCATAGTAACGCCAATAGGGACTTTCCATTGACGTCAATGGGTGGAGTATTTACGGTAAACTGCCCACTT
GGCAGTACATCAAGTGTATCATATGCCAAGTACGCCCCCTATTGACGTCAATGACGGTAAATGGCCCGCC
TGGCATTATGCCCAGTACATGACCTTATGGGACTTTCCTACTTGGCAGTACATCTACGTATTAGTCATCG
CTATTACCATGGTGATGCGGTTTTGGCAGTACATCAATGGGCGTGGATAGCGGTTTGACTCACGGGGATT
TCCAAGTCTCCACCCCATTGACGTCAATGGGAGTTTGTTTTGGCACCAAAATCAACGGGACTTTCCAAAA
TGTCGTAACAACTCCGCCCCATTGACGCAAATGGGCGGTAGGCGTGTACGGTGGGAGGTCTATATAAGCA
GCGCGTTTTGCCTGTACTGGGTCTCTCTGGTTAGACCAGATCTGAGCCTGGGAGCTCTCTGGCTAACTAG
GGAACCCACTGCTTAAGCCTCAATAAAGCTTGCCTTGAGTGCTTCAAGTAGTGTGTGCCCGTCTGTTGTG
TGACTCTGGTAACTAGAGATCCCTCAGACCCTTTTAGTCAGTGTGGAAAATCTCTAGCAGTGGCGCCCGA
ACAGGGACTTGAAAGCGAAAGGGAAACCAGAGGAGCTCTCTCGACGCAGGACTCGGCTTGCTGAAGCGCG
CACGGCAAGAGGCGAGGGGCGGCGACTGGTGAGTACGCCAAAAATTTTGACTAGCGGAGGCTAGAAGGAG
AGAGATGGGTGCGAGAGCGTCAGTATTAAGCGGGGGAGAATTAGATCGCGATGGGAAAAAATTCGGTTAA
GGCCAGGGGGAAAGAAAAAATATAAATTAAAACATATAGTATGGGCAAGCAGGGAGCTAGAACGATTCGC
AGTTAATCCTGGCCTGTTAGAAACATCAGAAGGCTGTAGACAAATACTGGGACAGCTACAACCATCCCTT
CAGACAGGATCAGAAGAACTTAGATCATTATATAATACAGTAGCAACCCTCTATTGTGTGCATCAAAGGA
TAGAGATAAAAGACACCAAGGAAGCTTTAGACAAGATAGAGGAAGAGCAAAACAAAAGTAAGACCACCGC
ACAGCAAGCGGCCGCTGATCTTCAGACCTGGAGGAGGAGATATGAGGGACAATTGGAGAAGTGAATTATA
TAAATATAAAGTAGTAAAAATTGAACCATTAGGAGTAGCACCCACCAAGGCAAAGAGAAGAGTGGTGCAG
AGAGAAAAAAGAGCAGTGGGAATAGGAGCTTTGTTCCTTGGGTTCTTGGGAGCAGCAGGAAGCACTATGG
GCGCAGCGTCAATGACGCTGACGGTACAGGCCAGACAATTATTGTCTGGTATAGTGCAGCAGCAGAACAA
TTTGCTGAGGGCTATTGAGGCGCAACAGCATCTGTTGCAACTCACAGTCTGGGGCATCAAGCAGCTCCAG
GCAAGAATCCTGGCTGTGGAAAGATACCTAAAGGATCAACAGCTCCTGGGGATTTGGGGTTGCTCTGGAA
AACTCATTTGCACCACTGCTGTGCCTTGGAATGCTAGTTGGAGTAATAAATCTCTGGAACAGATTTGGAA
TCACACGACCTGGATGGAGTGGGACAGAGAAATTAACAATTACACAAGCTTAATACACTCCTTAATTGAA
GAATCGCAAAACCAGCAAGAAAAGAATGAACAAGAATTATTGGAATTAGATAAATGGGCAAGTTTGTGGA
ATTGGTTTAACATAACAAATTGGCTGTGGTATATAAAATTATTCATAATGATAGTAGGAGGCTTGGTAGG
TTTAAGAATAGTTTTTGCTGTACTTTCTATAGTGAATAGAGTTAGGCAGGGATATTCACCATTATCGTTT
CAGACCCACCTCCCAACCCCGAGGGGACCCGACAGGCCCGAAGGAATAGAAGAAGAAGGTGGAGAGAGAG
ACAGAGACAGATCCATTCGATTAGTGAACGGATCGGCACTGCGTGCGCCAATTCTGCAGACAAATGGCAG
TATTCATCCACAATTTTAAAAGAAAAGGGGGGATTGGGGGGTACAGTGCAGGGGAAAGAATAGTAGACAT
AATAGCAACAGACATACAAACTAAAGAATTACAAAAACAAATTACAAAAATTCAAAATTTTCGGGTTTAT
TACAGGGACAGCAGAGATCCAGTTTGGTTAATTAGCTAGCTGCAAAGATGGATAAAGTTTTAAACAGAGA
GGAATCTTTGCAGCTAATGGACCTTCTAGGTCTTGAAAGGAGTGGGAATTGGCTCCGGTGCCCGTCAGTG
GGCAGAGCGCACATCGCCCACAGTCCCCGAGAAGTTGGGGGGAGGGGTCGGCAATTGAACCGGTGCCTAG
AGAAGGTGGCGCGGGGTAAACTGGGAAAGTGATGTCGTGTACTGGCTCCGCCTTTTTCCCGAGGGTGGGG
GAGAACCGTATATAAGTGCAGTAGTCGCCGTGAACGTTCTTTTTCGCAACGGGTTTGCCGCCAGAACACA
GGTAAGTGCCGTGTGTGGTTCCCGCGGGCCTGGCCTCTTTACGGGTTATGGCCCTTGCGTGCCTTGAATT
ACTTCCACCTGGCTGCAGTACGTGATTCTTGATCCCGAGCTTCGGGTTGGAAGTGGGTGGGAGAGTTCGA
GGCCTTGCGCTTAAGGAGCCCCTTCGCCTCGTGCTTGAGTTGAGGCCTGGCCTGGGCGCTGGGGCCGCCG
CGTGCGAATCTGGTGGCACCTTCGCGCCTGTCTCGCTGCTTTCGATAAGTCTCTAGCCATTTAAAATTTT
TGATGACCTGCTGCGACGCTTTTTTTCTGGCAAGATAGTCTTGTAAATGCGGGCCAAGATCTGCACACTG
GTATTTCGGTTTTTGGGGCCGCGGGCGGCGACGGGGCCCGTGCGTCCCAGCGCACATGTTCGGCGAGGCG
GGGCCTGCGAGCGCGGCCACCGAGAATCGGACGGGGGTAGTCTCAAGCTGGCCGGCCTGCTCTGGTGCCT
GGCCTCGCGCCGCCGTGTATCGCCCCGCCCTGGGCGGCAAGGCTGGCCCGGTCGGCACCAGTTGCGTGAG
CGGAAAGATGGCCGCTTCCCGGCCCTGCTGCAGGGAGCTCAAAATGGAGGACGCGGCGCTCGGGAGAGCG
GGCGGGTGAGTCACCCACACAAAGGAAAAGGGCCTTTCCGTCCTCAGCCGTCGCTTCATGTGACTCCACG
GAGTACCGGGCGCCGTCCAGGCACCTCGATTAGTTCTCGAGCTTTTGGAGTACGTCGTCTTTAGGTTGGG
GGGAGGGGTTTTATGCGATGGAGTTTCCCCACACTGAGTGGGTGGAGACTGAAGTTAGGCCAGCTTGGCA
CTTGATGTAATTCTCCTTGGAATTTGCCCTTTTTGAGTTTGGATCTTGGTTCATTCTCAAGCCTCAGACA
GTGGTTCAAAGTTTTTTTCTTCCATTTCAGGTGTCGTGACGTAC
Features (pLannotate 1.2.2; 32 found; start..end, strand, type, name):
     95..2812    +  CDS            AR: ANDR_PANTR - Also known as NR3C4. Experimental evidence at protein level: Swiss-Prot protein existence level 1. Steroid hormone receptors are ligand-activated transcription factors that regulate eukaryotic gene expression and affect cellular proliferation and differentiation in target tissues. Transcription factor activity is modulated by bound coactivator and corepressor proteins like ZBTB7A that recruits NCOR1 and NCOR2 to the androgen response elements/ARE on target genes, negatively regulating androgen receptor signaling and androgen-induced cell proliferation. Transcription activation is
   2882..3906    +  CDS            HygR (fragment): aminoglycoside phosphotransferase from E. coli; aph(4)-Ia; confers resistance to hygromycin
   3908..3929    +  misc_feature   MCS (fragment): pBluescript multiple cloning site
   3932..4520    +  misc_feature   WPRE: woodchuck hepatitis virus posttranscriptional regulatory element
   4457..5038    +  CDS            nef (fragment): NEF_HV1H2 - Experimental evidence at protein level: Swiss-Prot protein existence level 1. Extracellular Nef protein targets CD4(+) T-lymphocytes for apoptosis by interacting with CXCR4 surface receptors. From Human immunodeficiency virus type 1 group M subtype B (isolate HXB2) (HIV-1).
   5045..5225    +  LTR            5' LTR (truncated): truncated 5' long terminal repeat (LTR) from HIV-1
   5257..5481    +  polyA_signal   bGH poly(A) signal: bovine growth hormone polyadenylation signal
   5485..5506    +  promoter       SV40 promoter (fragment): SV40 enhancer and early promoter
   5527..5955    +  rep_origin     f1 ori (sequence partly withheld): f1 bacteriophage origin of replication; arrow indicates direction of (+) strand synthesis
   5969..6298    +  promoter       SV40 promoter: SV40 enhancer and early promoter
   6346..6393    +  promoter       EM7 promoter: synthetic bacterial promoter&nbsp
   6412..6786    +  CDS            BleoR: antibiotic-binding protein; Sh ble from Streptoalloteichus hindustanus; confers resistance to bleomycin, phleomycin, and Zeocin™
   6796..6921    +  CDS            ble (fragment): BLE_KLEPN - Experimental evidence at protein level: Swiss-Prot protein existence level 1. Binding protein with a strong affinity to the bleomycin family of antibiotics. Binds to CL990; an antimitotic-antibiotic compound. From Klebsiella pneumoniae.
   6916..7037    +  polyA_signal   SV40 poly(A) signal: SV40 polyadenylation signal
   7108..7130    -  protein_bind   lac operator (fragment): The lac repressor binds to the lac operator to inhibit transcription in E. coli. This inhibition can be relieved by adding lactose or isopropyl-β-D-thiogalactopyranoside (IPTG). lac repressor encoded by lacI
   7134..7164    -  promoter       lac promoter: promoter for the E. coli lac operon
   7179..7200    -  protein_bind   CAP binding site: CAP binding activates transcription in the presence of cAMP. E. coli catabolite activator protein
   7213..7305    -  CDS            lacI (fragment): lac repressor; lacI; The lac repressor binds to the lac operator to inhibit transcription in E. coli. This inhibition can be relieved by adding lactose or isopropyl-β-D-thiogalactopyranoside (IPTG).
   7488..8076    -  rep_origin     ori: high-copy-number ColE1/pMB1/pBR322/pUC origin of replication
   8247..9107    -  CDS            AmpR: β-lactamase; bla; confers resistance to ampicillin, carbenicillin, and related antibiotics
   9108..9212    -  promoter       AmpR promoter: bla
   9271..9323    -  misc_feature   bom (fragment): basis of mobility region from pBR322
   9478..9857    +  enhancer       CMV enhancer: human cytomegalovirus immediate early enhancer
   9858..10057   +  promoter       CMV promoter: human cytomegalovirus (CMV) immediate early promoter
  10075..10255   +  LTR            5' LTR (truncated): truncated 5' long terminal repeat (LTR) from HIV-1
  10302..10427   +  misc_feature   HIV-1 Ψ: packaging signal of human immunodeficiency virus type 1
  10411..10774   +  CDS            HIV-1 gag (fragment): gag protein from human immunodeficiency virus 1; gag
  10920..11153   +  misc_feature   RRE: The Rev response element (RRE) of HIV-1 allows for Rev-dependent mRNA export from the nucleus to the cytoplasm.
  11530..11630   +  CDS            Rev (fragment): human immunodeficiency virus 1 (HIV-1) Rev protein; rev; enhances nuclear export of unspliced and incompletely spliced viral mRNAs
  11680..11797   +  misc_feature   cPPT/CTS: central polypurine tract and central termination sequence of HIV-1
  11854..11920   +  CDS            small t antigen (fragment): SV40 (simian virus 40) small t antigen
  11927..13105   +  promoter       EF-1α promoter: strong constitutive promoter for human elongation factor EF-1α
