[The description below was written by a language model from this plasmid's Addgene catalogue record and pLannotate feature annotations shown in this document.]
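Description:
LV-AR-C563A-C596A is a lentiviral transfer plasmid for stable mammalian expression of a DNA-binding-deficient human androgen receptor (AR, NR3C4). It is built on a hygromycin-selectable lentiviral backbone and is propagated in E. coli through a high-copy ColE1/pUC-type origin with ampicillin resistance. The backbone also carries an f1 origin and an SV40/EM7-driven bleomycin/Zeocin resistance cassette that lies outside the viral genome. The full sequence is about 13.1 kb. A CMV enhancer/promoter fused to a truncated HIV-1 5' LTR drives genomic RNA production in packaging cells. This is followed by the Ψ packaging signal with a gag fragment, the RRE for Rev-dependent nuclear export, and the cPPT/CTS. A WPRE and a second truncated LTR followed by a bGH polyadenylation signal close the viral unit.

Within the provirus, the EF-1α promoter drives the AR coding sequence, which according to the catalogue entry carries an N-terminal Flag tag supplied by the backbone; the tag itself is not annotated in the feature table. A hygromycin resistance gene lies immediately downstream of AR for selection of transduced cells. No separate promoter or linking element between the two is annotated, so the record does not show how HygR is expressed.

The insert carries the C563A and C596A substitutions, each replacing one essential cysteine in one of the two zinc fingers, which the depositor states abolishes AR DNA binding completely. The sequenced plasmid also has a six-residue deletion in the polyglutamine tract and an eight-residue deletion in the polyglycine tract relative to the depositor's sequence. These differences are not known to affect protein function. The construct is suited to comparing DNA-binding-dependent and DNA-binding-independent AR activities against wild-type receptor.
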