Addgene plasmid #171220: LV-AR-C563A-C596A
Purpose: Lenti-viral expression of human androgen receptor DNA-binding mutant: mutations of one essential cysteine on each of the two zinc fingers.
Depositing lab: Steven Balk. Depositing organization: Beth Israel Deaconess Medical Center. Publication: Androgen receptor and MYC equilibration centralizes on developmental super-enhancer. Guo H, Wu Y, Nouri M, Spisak S, Russo JW, Sowalsky AG, Pomerantz MM, Wei Z, Korthauer K, Seo JH, Wang L, Arai S, Freedman ML, He HH, Chen S, Balk SP. Nat Commun. 2021 Dec 15;12(1):7308. doi: 10.1038/s41467-021-27077-y. PubMed 34911936.
Backbone
  Vector backbone: Lenti-viral-Hygro
  Backbone size w/o insert (bp): 10000
  Vector type: Mammalian Expression, Lentiviral
  Selectable markers: Hygromycin
Growth in bacteria
  Bacterial resistance: Ampicillin, 100 μg/mL
  Growth temperature: 37°C
  Growth strain: NEB Stable
  Copy number: High Copy
Gene/Insert
  Gene/Insert name: AR-C563A-C596A (alt names: AR Zinc Finger mutant; AR ZF mutant)
  Species: H. sapiens (human)
  Insert size (bp): 3000
  Mutation: AR-C563A-C596A
  Entrez Gene: AR (a.k.a. AIS, AR8, DHTR, HUMARA, HYSP1, KD, NR3C4, SBMA, SMAX1, TFM)
  Promoter: EF-1a
  Tag / fusion protein: Flag (N terminal on backbone)
  Cloning method: Unknown
Terms and licenses: Academic/Nonprofit Terms; Industry Terms: Not Available to Industry
Depositor comments: The mutations occur on one essential cysteine in each of the two zinc fingers, leading to complete loss of AR DNA binding capacity. Please Note: This plasmid contains a 6x Gln deletion in the 23x Gln track and a 8x Gly deletion in the 23x Gly track in androgen receptor compared to the depositor's provided sequence. These differences are not known to affect the function of the protein.
How to cite: LV-AR-C563A-C596A was a gift from Steven Balk (Addgene plasmid # 171220 ; http://n2t.net/addgene:171220 ; RRID:Addgene_171220)
